>Addgene plasmid #247271 | EK0716 SFFV-mCherry-SGc(s70587.os18)cSG-EGFP-(3xMS2) (FLP-IN) | addgene full sequence | sequence record 490844 | Addgene NGS Result
AGTATCTGCTCCCTGCTTGTGTGTTGGAGGTCGCTGAGTAGTGCGCGAGCAAAATTTAAGCTACAACAAG
GCAAGGCTTGACCGACAATTGCCGATAAAATAAAAGATTTTATTTAGTCTCCAGAAAAAGGGGGGAATGA
AAGACCCCACCTGTAGGTTTGGCAAGCTAGCTGCAGTAACGCCATTTTGCAAGGCATGGAAAAATACCAA
ACCAAGAATAGAGAAGTTCAGATCAAGGGCGGGTACATGAAAATAGCTAACGTTGGGCCAAACAGGATAT
CTGCGGTGAGCAGTTTCGGCCCCGGCCCGGGGCCAAGAACAGATGGTCACCGCAGTTTCGGCCCCGGCCC
GAGGCCAAGAACAGATGGTCCCCAGATATGGCCCAACCCTCAGCAGTTTCTTAAGACCCATCAGATGTTT
CCAGGCTCCCCCAAGGACCTGAAATGACCCTGCGCCTTATTTGAATTAACCAATCAGCCTGCTTCTCGCT
TCTGTTCGCGCGCTTCTGCTTCCCGAGCTCTATAAAAGAGCTCACAACCCCTCACTCGGCGCGCCAGTCC
TCCGACAGACTGAGTCGCCCGGGAAGCTTCGCCACCATGGTGAGCAAGGGCGAGGAGGATAACATGGCCA
TCATCAAGGAGTTCATGCGCTTCAAGGTGCACATGGAGGGCTCCGTGAACGGCCACGAGTTCGAGATCGA
GGGCGAGGGCGAGGGCCGCCCCTACGAGGGCACCCAGACCGCCAAGCTGAAGGTGACCAAGGGTGGCCCC
CTGCCCTTCGCCTGGGACATCCTGTCCCCTCAGTTCATGTACGGCTCCAAGGCCTACGTGAAGCACCCCG
CCGACATTCCCGACTACTTGAAGCTGTCCTTCCCCGAGGGCTTCAAGTGGGAGCGCGTGATGAACTTCGA
GGACGGCGGCGTGGTGACCGTGACCCAGGACTCCTCCCTGCAGGACGGCGAGTTCATCTACAAGGTGAAG
CTGCGCGGCACCAACTTCCCCTCCGACGGCCCCGTAATGCAGAAGAAGACCATGGGCTGGGAGGCCTCCT
CCGAGCGGATGTACCCCGAGGACGGCGCCCTGAAGGGCGAGATCAAGCAGAGGCTGAAGCTGAAGGACGG
CGGCCACTACGACGCTGAGGTCAAGACCACCTACAAGGCCAAGAAGCCCGTGCAGCTGCCCGGCGCCTAC
AACGTCAACATCAAGTTGGACATCACCTCCCACAACGAGGACTACACCATCGTGGAACAGTACGAACGCG
CCGAGGGCCGCCACTCCACCGGCGGCATGGACGAGCTGTACAAGAGCGACGCGTTGGAAGCCAGACACAA
ACAGAAAATTGTGGCTCCGGTGAAACAGACTTTGAATTTTGACCTTCTGAAGCTGGCGGGAGACGTCGAG
TCCAACCCCGGTCCCGGTACCGGATCCACCAAGTCGACACGGATGAGTGTTTCCTTCTATCCGCGTCATT
GTACCATTTAGGTGGGTGGGCTAACCACCTACCCAGATGCCTGGGCCTTACGTACCGATAGACCACTGGT
GCAAATAGAGAGCTATACCGGTACTAGTGAGGCACGGCATAAGCAAAAGATCGTAGCCCCAGTAAAGCAA
ACACTCAACTTCGATCTACTCAAACTCGCAGGTGATGTGGAATCTAATCCAGGACCCTCGAGTGTCTCAA
AGGGCGAGGAACTTTTTACGGGCGTTGTTCCGATCCTCGTCGAATTGGACGGGGACGTTAATGGGCATAA
ATTCTCAGTTAGTGGTGAGGGTGAGGGGGACGCGACATATGGGAAACTTACGCTGAAGTTCATATGTACC
ACCGGAAAATTGCCAGTGCCGTGGCCTACTCTCGTCACCACCCTGACATATGGTGTTCAGTGTTTTAGCC
GGTATCCAGACCATATGAAACAGCACGATTTTTTTAAATCCGCTATGCCTGAAGGTTACGTACAGGAGCG
AACGATATTTTTTAAAGACGACGGAAACTACAAAACTAGAGCCGAGGTAAAATTCGAGGGTGACACTCTC
GTGAACCGGATCGAACTGAAGGGCATAGATTTTAAGGAGGATGGCAATATACTGGGCCACAAGCTCGAAT
ACAACTATAATTCTCATAATGTCTATATCATGGCGGACAAACAGAAAAACGGCATCAAGGTAAACTTTAA
AATCCGACACAATATTGAGGACGGCTCTGTCCAGCTTGCGGACCATTACCAACAGAACACGCCGATAGGG
GATGGTCCAGTACTTCTCCCTGATAATCACTATTTGTCTACTCAGTCAGCTCTTAGCAAGGACCCAAACG
AAAAACGGGATCACATGGTCCTTCTTGAGTTCGTCACTGCGGCTGGGATAACACTCGGGATGGACGAACT
GTATAAGTAGGCCGGAGGGCCCACGTACACCATCAGGGTACGTCTCAGACACCATCAGGGTCTGTCTGGT
ACAGCATCAGCGTACCATGGCCCGAACAAAAACTCATCTCAGAAGAGGATCTGAATAGCGCCGTCGACCA
TCATCATAATCATCATTGAGTTTAAACCCGCTGATCAGCCTCGACTGTGCCTTCTAGTTGCCAGCCATCT
GTTGTTTGCCCCTCCCCCGTGCCTTCCTTGACCCTGGAAGGTGCCACTCCCACTGTCCTTTCCTAATAAA
ATGAGGAAATTGCATCGCATTGTCTGAGTAGGTGTCATTCTATTCTGGGGGGTGGGGTGGGGCAGGACAG
CAAGGGGGAGGATTGGGAAGACAATAGCAGGCATGCTGGGGATGCGGTGGGCTCTATGGAGATCTATCGA
TGTTCTGGGGATGCGGTGGGCTCTATGGCTTCTGAGGCGGAAAGAACCAGCTGGGGCTCTAGGGGGTATC
CCC
[124 nt withheld, positions 2874-2997]
C
[91 nt withheld, positions 2999-3089]
AGGGTGATGGTTCACGTACCTAGAAGTTCCTATTCCGAAGTTCCTATTCTCTAGAAAGTATAGGAACTTC
CTTGGCCAAAAAGCCTGAACTCACCGCGACGTCTGTCGAGAAGTTTCTGATCGAAAAGTTCGACAGCGTC
TCCGACCTGATGCAGCTCTCGGAGGGCGAAGAATCTCGTGCTTTCAGCTTCGATGTAGGAGGGCGTGGAT
ATGTCCTGCGGGTAAATAGCTGCGCCGATGGTTTCTACAAAGATCGTTATGTTTATCGGCACTTTGCATC
GGCCGCGCTCCCGATTCCGGAAGTGCTTGACATTGGGGAATTCAGCGAGAGCCTGACCTATTGCATCTCC
CGCCGTGCACAGGGTGTCACGTTGCAAGACCTGCCTGAAACCGAACTGCCCGCTGTTCTGCAGCCGGTCG
CGGAGGCCATGGATGCGATCGCTGCGGCCGATCTTAGCCAGACGAGCGGGTTCGGCCCATTCGGACCGCA
AGGAATCGGTCAATACACTACATGGCGTGATTTCATATGCGCGATTGCTGATCCCCATGTGTATCACTGG
CAAACTGTGATGGACGACACCGTCAGTGCGTCCGTCGCGCAGGCTCTCGATGAGCTGATGCTTTGGGCCG
AGGACTGCCCCGAAGTCCGGCACCTCGTGCACGCGGATTTCGGCTCCAACAATGTCCTGACGGACAATGG
CCGCATAACAGCGGTCATTGACTGGAGCGAGGCGATGTTCGGGGATTCCCAATACGAGGTCGCCAACATC
TTCTTCTGGAGGCCGTGGTTGGCTTGTATGGAGCAGCAGACGCGCTACTTCGAGCGGAGGCATCCGGAGC
TTGCAGGATCGCCGCGGCTCCGGGCGTATATGCTCCGCATTGGTCTTGACCAACTCTATCAGAGCTTGGT
TGACGGCAATTTCGATGATGCAGCTTGGGCGCAGGGTCGATGCGACGCAATCGTCCGATCCGGAGCCGGG
ACTGTCGGGCGTACACAAATCGCCCGCAGAAGCGCGGCCGTCTGGACCGATGGCTGTGTAGAAGTACTCG
CCGATAGTGGAAACCGACGCCCCAGCACTCGTCCGAGGGCAAAGGAATAGCACGTACTACGAGATTTCGA
TTCCACCGCCGCCTTCTATGAAAGGTTGGGCTTCGGAATCGTTTTCCGGGACGCCGGCTGGATGATCCTC
CAGCGCGGGGATCTCATGCTGGAGTTCTTCGCCCACCCCAACTTGTTTATTGCAGCTTATAATGGTTACA
AATAAAGCAATAGCATCACAAATTTCACAAATAAAGCATTTTTTTCACTGCATTCTAGTTGTGGTTTGTC
CAAACTCATCAATGTATCTTATCATGTCTGTATACCGTCGACCTCTAGCTAGAGCTTGGCGTAATCATGG
TCATAGCTGTTTCCTGTGTGAAATTGTTATCCGCTCACAATTCCACACAACATACGAGCCGGAAGCATAA
AGTGTAAAGCCTGGGGTGCCTAATGAGTGAGCTAACTCACATTAATTGCGTTGCGCTCACTGCCCGCTTT
CCAGTCGGGAAACCTGTCGTGCCAGCTGCATTAATGAATCGGCCAACGCGCGGGGAGAGGCGGTTTGCGT
ATTGGGCGCTCTTCCGCTTCCTCGCTCACTGACTCGCTGCGCTCGGTCGTTCGGCTGCGGCGAGCGGTAT
CAGCTCACTCAAAGGCGGTAATACGGTTATCCACAGAATCAGGGGATAACGCAGGAAAGAACATGTGAGC
AAAAGGCCAGCAAAAGGCCAGGAACCGTAAAAAGGCCGCGTTGCTGGCGTTTTTCCATAGGCTCCGCCCC
CCTGACGAGCATCACAAAAATCGACGCTCAAGTCAGAGGTGGCGAAACCCGACAGGACTATAAAGATACC
AGGCGTTTCCCCCTGGAAGCTCCCTCGTGCGCTCTCCTGTTCCGACCCTGCCGCTTACCGGATACCTGTC
CGCCTTTCTCCCTTCGGGAAGCGTGGCGCTTTCTCATAGCTCACGCTGTAGGTATCTCAGTTCGGTGTAG
GTCGTTCGCTCCAAGCTGGGCTGTGTGCACGAACCCCCCGTTCAGCCCGACCGCTGCGCCTTATCCGGTA
ACTATCGTCTTGAGTCCAACCCGGTAAGACACGACTTATCGCCACTGGCAGCAGCCACTGGTAACAGGAT
TAGCAGAGCGAGGTATGTAGGCGGTGCTACAGAGTTCTTGAAGTGGTGGCCTAACTACGGCTACACTAGA
AGAACAGTATTTGGTATCTGCGCTCTGCTGAAGCCAGTTACCTTCGGAAAAAGAGTTGGTAGCTCTTGAT
CCGGCAAACAAACCACCGCTGGTAGCGGTGGTTTTTTTGTTTGCAAGCAGCAGATTACGCGCAGAAAAAA
AGGATCTCAAGAAGATCCTTTGATCTTTTCTACGGGGTCTGACGCTCAGTGGAACGAAAACTCACGTTAA
GGGATTTTGGTCATGAGATTATCAAAAAGGATCTTCACCTAGATCCTTTTAAATTAAAAATGAAGTTTTA
AATCAATCTAAAGTATATATGAGTAAACTTGGTCTGACAGTTACCAATGCTTAATCAGTGAGGCACCTAT
CTCAGCGATCTGTCTATTTCGTTCATCCATAGTTGCCTGACTCCCCGTCGTGTAGATAACTACGATACGG
GAGGGCTTACCATCTGGCCCCAGTGCTGCAATGATACCGCGAGACCCACGCTCACCGGCTCCAGATTTAT
CAGCAATAAACCAGCCAGCCGGAAGGGCCGAGCGCAGAAGTGGTCCTGCAACTTTATCCGCCTCCATCCA
GTCTATTAATTGTTGCCGGGAAGCTAGAGTAAGTAGTTCGCCAGTTAATAGTTTGCGCAACGTTGTTGCC
ATTGCTACAGGCATCGTGGTGTCACGCTCGTCGTTTGGTATGGCTTCATTCAGCTCCGGTTCCCAACGAT
CAAGGCGAGTTACATGATCCCCCATGTTGTGCAAAAAAGCGGTTAGCTCCTTCGGTCCTCCGATCGTTGT
CAGAAGTAAGTTGGCCGCAGTGTTATCACTCATGGTTATGGCAGCACTGCATAATTCTCTTACTGTCATG
CCATCCGTAAGATGCTTTTCTGTGACTGGTGAGTACTCAACCAAGTCATTCTGAGAATAGTGTATGCGGC
GACCGAGTTGCTCTTGCCCGGCGTCAATACGGGATAATACCGCGCCACATAGCAGAACTTTAAAAGTGCT
CATCATTGGAAAACGTTCTTCGGGGCGAAAACTCTCAAGGATCTTACCGCTGTTGAGATCCAGTTCGATG
TAACCCACTCGTGCACCCAACTGATCTTCAGCATCTTTTACTTTCACCAGCGTTTCTGGGTGAGCAAAAA
CAGGAAGGCAAAATGCCGCAAAAAAGGGAATAAGGGCGACACGGAAATGTTGAATACTCATACTCTTCCT
TTTTCAATATTATTGAAGCATTTATCAGGGTTATTGTCTCATGAGCGGATACATATTTGAATGTATTTAG
AAAAATAAACAAATAGGGGTTCCGCGCACATTTCCCCGAAAAGTGCCACCTGACGTCGACGGATCGGGAG
ATCTCCCGATCCCCTATGGTGCACTCTCAGTACAATCTGCTCTGATGCCGCATAGTTAAGCC
Features (pLannotate 1.2.2; 20 found; start..end, strand, type, name):
    176..583     +  promoter       SFFV promoter: spleen focus-forming virus long terminal repeat (LTR) promoter
    597..1304    +  CDS            mCherry: mCherry is a basic (constitutively fluorescent) red fluorescent protein published in 2004, derived from Discosoma sp.. It is reported to be a very rapidly-maturing monomer with low acid sensitivity.
   1350..1408    +  CDS            F2A (fragment): 2A peptide from foot-and-mouth disease virus polyprotein Eukaryotic ribosomes fail to insert a peptide bond between the Gly and Pro residues, yielding separate polypeptides.
   1674..2387    +  CDS            EGFP: EGFP is a basic (constitutively fluorescent) green fluorescent protein published in 1996, derived from Aequorea victoria. It is reported to be a rapidly-maturing weak dimer with moderate acid sensitivity.
   2565..2789    +  polyA_signal   bGH poly(A) signal: bovine growth hormone polyadenylation signal
   2805..2828    +  polyA_signal   bGH poly(A) signal (fragment): bovine growth hormone polyadenylation signal
   2832..2853    +  promoter       SV40 promoter (fragment): SV40 enhancer and early promoter
   2874..3107    +  rep_origin     f1 ori (fragment) (sequence partly withheld): f1 bacteriophage origin of replication; arrow indicates direction of (+) strand synthesis
   3112..3159    +  protein_bind   FRT: FLP-mediated recombination occurs in the 8-bp core sequence TCTAGAAA (Turan and Bode, 2011). FLP recombinase from the Saccharomyces cerevisiae 2μ plasmid
   3167..4189    +  CDS            HygR: aminoglycoside phosphotransferase from E. coli; aph(4)-Ia; confers resistance to hygromycin
   4199..4324    +  CDS            ble (fragment): BLE_KLEPN - Experimental evidence at protein level: Swiss-Prot protein existence level 1. Binding protein with a strong affinity to the bleomycin family of antibiotics. Binds to CL990; an antimitotic-antibiotic compound. From Klebsiella pneumoniae.
   4319..4440    +  polyA_signal   SV40 poly(A) signal: SV40 polyadenylation signal
   4513..4529    -  protein_bind   lac operator: The lac repressor binds to the lac operator to inhibit transcription in E. coli. This inhibition can be relieved by adding lactose or isopropyl-β-D-thiogalactopyranoside (IPTG). lac repressor encoded by lacI
   4537..4567    -  promoter       lac promoter: promoter for the E. coli lac operon
   4582..4603    -  protein_bind   CAP binding site: CAP binding activates transcription in the presence of cAMP. E. coli catabolite activator protein
   4616..4708    -  CDS            lacI (fragment): lac repressor; lacI; The lac repressor binds to the lac operator to inhibit transcription in E. coli. This inhibition can be relieved by adding lactose or isopropyl-β-D-thiogalactopyranoside (IPTG).
   4891..5479    -  rep_origin     ori: high-copy-number ColE1/pMB1/pBR322/pUC origin of replication
   5650..6510    -  CDS            AmpR: β-lactamase; bla; confers resistance to ampicillin, carbenicillin, and related antibiotics
   6511..6615    -  promoter       AmpR promoter: bla
   6674..5       -  misc_feature   bom (fragment) (across the origin): basis of mobility region from pBR322
