[The description below was written by a language model from this plasmid's Addgene catalogue record and pLannotate feature annotations shown in this document.]
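Description:
EK0716 SFFV-mCherry-SGc(s70587.os18)cSG-EGFP-(3xMS2) (FLP-IN) is a 6.7 kb mammalian expression plasmid built on a FLP-IN backbone. It is propagated in E. coli through a high-copy ColE1/pUC-type origin and selected with ampicillin (AmpR with its bla promoter). The backbone also carries an FRT site placed directly upstream of a hygromycin resistance coding sequence that has no annotated promoter of its own and is followed by an SV40 poly(A) signal. In the standard Flp-In arrangement, FLP recombinase inserts the plasmid at a genomic FRT landing site, so that the host locus drives HygR and single-copy integrants can be selected with hygromycin. Fragments of f1 ori, the lac regulatory region and other elements appear to be backbone remnants.

The payload is a single synthetic transcription unit driven by the spleen focus-forming virus (SFFV) LTR promoter and terminated by a bGH poly(A) signal. It encodes mCherry, then a 2A-type peptide sequence (annotated as a partial F2A), then an unannotated interval of a few hundred nucleotides, then EGFP. From the name, that interval should hold the sensor element s70587.os18, though the feature table does not resolve its structure or the meaning of the flanking "SGc/cSG" labels. The three MS2 hairpin repeats named in the title are also not annotated and may lie between EGFP and the poly(A) signal.

The record describes the construct as a modulADAR sensor against a synthetic target transcript, with a 35 nt GluR-B stem-loop. In ADAR-based RNA sensors generally, mCherry reports constitutive expression, while downstream EGFP translation depends on target-dependent RNA editing of the sensor region. The red-to-green ratio then serves as a readout of RNA sensing in living mammalian cells.
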