Addgene plasmid #247271: EK0716 SFFV-mCherry-SGc(s70587.os18)cSG-EGFP-(3xMS2) (FLP-IN)
Purpose: modulADAR sensor against sythetic target transcript (35nt GluR-B stemloop)
Depositing lab: Xiaojing Gao. Depositing organization: Stanford University. Publication: Sequence-Independent RNA Sensing in Living Mammalian Cells. Kolber NS, Kaseniit KE, Lanz TV, Robinson WH, Gao XJ. bioRxiv [Preprint]. 2025 Sep 18:2025.09.18.677213. doi: 10.1101/2025.09.18.677213. PubMed 41000785.
Backbone
  Vector backbone: FLP-IN
  Vector type: Mammalian Expression
Growth in bacteria
  Bacterial resistance: Ampicillin, 100 μg/mL
  Growth temperature: 37°C
  Growth strain: DH5alpha
  Copy number: High Copy
Gene/Insert
  Gene/Insert name: mCherry-s70587.os18-EGFP
  Species: Synthetic
  Mutation: WT
  Promoter: SFFV
  Cloning method: Unknown
Terms and licenses: Academic/Nonprofit Terms; Industry Terms: Not Available to Industry
How to cite: EK0716 SFFV-mCherry-SGc(s70587.os18)cSG-EGFP-(3xMS2) (FLP-IN) was a gift from Xiaojing Gao (Addgene plasmid # 247271 ; http://n2t.net/addgene:247271 ; RRID:Addgene_247271)
